>Addgene plasmid #233442 | LSM0251 (PB)EF1a-FKBP-tm-ADAR2ddIRESv0-PuroR-P2A-BFP | depositor full sequence | sequence record 464470 | LSM0251 (PB)EF1a-FKBP-tm-ADAR2ddIRESv0-PuroR-P2A-BFP sequence 9659 bps
GAAGATCCTTTGATCTTTTCTACGGGGTCTGACGCTCAGTGGAACGAAAACTCACGTTAAGGGATTTTGG
TCATGAGATTATCAAAAAGGATCTTCACCTAGATCCTTTTAAATTAAAAATGAAGTTTTAAATCAATCTA
AAGTATATATGAGTAAACTTGGTCTGACAGTTACCAATGCTTAATCAGTGAGGCACCTATCTCAGCGATC
TGTCTATTTCGTTCATCCATAGTTGCCTGACTCCCCGTCGTGTAGATAACTACGATACGGGAGGGCTTAC
CATCTGGCCCCAGTGCTGCAATGATACCGCGAGACCCACGCTCACCGGCTCCAGATTTATCAGCAATAAA
CCAGCCAGCCGGAAGGGCCGAGCGCAGAAGTGGTCCTGCAACTTTATCCGCCTCCATCCAGTCTATTAAT
TGTTGCCGGGAAGCTAGAGTAAGTAGTTCGCCAGTTAATAGTTTGCGCAACGTTGTTGCCATTGCTACAG
GCATCGTGGTGTCACGCTCGTCGTTTGGTATGGCTTCATTCAGCTCCGGTTCCCAACGATCAAGGCGAGT
TACATGATCCCCCATGTTGTGCAAAAAAGCGGTTAGCTCCTTCGGTCCTCCGATCGTTGTCAGAAGTAAG
TTGGCCGCAGTGTTATCACTCATGGTTATGGCAGCACTGCATAATTCTCTTACTGTCATGCCATCCGTAA
GATGCTTTTCTGTGACTGGTGAGTACTCAACCAAGTCATTCTGAGAATAGTGTATGCGGCGACCGAGTTG
CTCTTGCCCGGCGTCAATACGGGATAATACCGCGCCACATAGCAGAACTTTAAAAGTGCTCATCATTGGA
AAACGTTCTTCGGGGCGAAAACTCTCAAGGATCTTACCGCTGTTGAGATCCAGTTCGATGTAACCCACTC
GTGCACCCAACTGATCTTCAGCATCTTTTACTTTCACCAGCGTTTCTGGGTGAGCAAAAACAGGAAGGCA
AAATGCCGCAAAAAAGGGAATAAGGGCGACACGGAAATGTTGAATACTCATACTCTTCCTTTTTCAATAT
TATTGAAGCATTTATCAGGGTTATTGTCTCATGAGCGGATACATATTTGAATGTATTTAGAAAAATAAAC
AAATAGGGGTTCCGCGCACATTTCCCCGAAAAGTGCCACCTAAATTGTAAGCGTTAATATTTTGTTAAAA
TTCGCGTTAAATTTTTGTTAAATCAGCTCATTTTTTAACCAATAGGCCGAAATCGGCAAAATCCCTTATA
AATCAAAAGAATAGACCGAGATAGGGT
[37 nt withheld, positions 1288-1324]
AAAGAACGTGGACTCCAACGTCAAAGG
[49 nt withheld, positions 1352-1400]
T
[91 nt withheld, positions 1402-1492]
G
[124 nt withheld, positions 1494-1617]
CCCATTCGCCATTCAGGCTGCGCAACTGTTGGGAAGGGCGATCGGTGCGGGCCTCTTCGCTATTACGCCA
GCTGGCGAAAGGGGGATGTGCTGCAAGGCGATTAAGTTGGGTAACGCCAGGGTTTTCCCAGTCACGACGT
TGTAAAACGACGGCCAGTGAGCGCGCCTCGTTCATTCACGTTTTTGAACCCGTGGAGGACGGGCAGACTC
GCGGTGCAAATGTGTTTTACAGCGTGATGGAGCAGATGAAGATGCTCGACACGCTGCAGAACACGCAGCT
AGATTAACCCTAGAAAGATAATCATATTGTGACGTACGTTAAAGATAATCATGTGTAAAATTGACGCATG
TGTTTTATCGGTCTGTATATCGAGGTTTATTTATTAATTTGAATAGATATTAAGTTTTATTATATTTACA
CTTACATACTAATAATAAATTCAACAAACAATTTATTTATGTTTATTTATTTATTAAAAAAAACAAAAAC
TCAAAATTTCTTCTATAAAGTAACAAAACTTTTATGAGGGACAGCCCCCCCCCAAAGCCCCCAGGGATGT
AATTACGTCCCTCCCCCGCTAGGGGGCAGCAGCGAGCCGCCCGGGGCTCCGCTCCGGTCCGGCGCTCCCC
CCGCATCCCCGAGCCGGCAGCGTGCGGGGACAGCCCGGGCACGGGGAAGGTGGCACGGGATCGCTTTCCT
CTGAACGCTTCTCGCTGCTCTTTGAGCCTGCAGACACCTGGGGGGATACGGGGAAAAGGCCTCCACGGCC
ACTAGTTTCGCACGATTGCACCTTGGGAGCCTTAACCGCTTTTGAATGTCCGTCTTAGTTAATCCCTAAT
TGAACGCTCCAAAAGGTGACTTCCAATAGGGATTTATTCCTTTTAAAATTAACGGCATAATCGTGCCGCC
GAATGCAACCTCGATCGAGCCGGGCTCCGGTGCCCGTCAGTGGGCAGAGCGCACATCGCCCACAGTCCCC
GAGAAGTTGGGGGGAGGGGTCGGCAATTGAACCGGTGCCTAGAGAAGGTGGCGCGGGGTAAACTGGGAAA
GTGATGTCGTGTACTGGCTCCGCCTTTTTCCCGAGGGTGGGGGAGAACCGTATATAAGTGCAGTAGTCGC
CGTGAACGTTCTTTTTCGCAACGGGTTTGCCGCCAGAACACAGGTAAGTGCCGTGTGTGGTTCCCGCGGG
CCTGGCCTCTTTACGGGTTATGGCCCTTGCGTGCCTTGAATTACTTCCACTGGCTGCAGTACGTGATTCT
TGATCCCGAGCTTCGGGTTGGAAGTGGGTGGGAGAGTTCGAGGCCTTGCGCTTAAGGAGCCCCTTCGCCT
CGTGCTTGAGTTGAGGCCTGGCCTGGGCGCTGGGGCCGCCGCGTGCGAATCTGGTGGCACCTTCGCGCCT
GTCTCGCTGCTTTCGATAAGTCTCTAGCCATTTAAAATTTTTGATGACCTGCTGCGACGCTTTTTTTCTG
GCAAGATAGTCTTGTAAATGCGGGCCAAGATCTGCACACTGGTATTTCGGTTTTTGGGGCCGCGGGCGGC
GACGGGGCCCGTGCGTCCCAGCGCACATGTTCGGCGAGGCGGGGCCTGCGAGCGCGGCCACCGAGAATCG
GACGGGGGTAGTCTCAAGCTGGCCGGCCTGCTCTGGTGCCTGGCCTCGCGCCGCCGTGTATCGCCCCGCC
CTGGGCGGCAAGGCTGGCCCGGTCGGCACCAGTTGCGTGAGCGGAAAGATGGCCGCTTCCCGGCCCTGCT
GCAGGGAGCTCAAAATGGAGGACGCGGCGCTCGGGAGAGCGGGCGGGTGAGTCACCCACACAAAGGAAAA
GGGCCTTTCCGTCCTCAGCCGTCGCTTCATGTGACTCCACGGAGTACCGGGCGCCGTCCAGGCACCTCGA
TTAGTTCTCGAGCTTTTGGAGTACGTCGTCTTTAGGTTGGGGGGAGGGGTTTTATGCGATGGAGTTTCCC
CACACTGAGTGGGTGGAGACTGAAGTTAGGCCAGCTTGGCACTTGATGTAATTCTCCTTGGAATTTGCCC
TTTTTGAGTTTGGATCTTGGTTCATTCTCAAGCCTCAGACAGTGGTTCAAAGTTTTTTTCTTCCATTTCA
GGTGTCGTGAATCTAGAAGCCACCATGGCGCTCCCTGTCACCGCACTGCTTCTTCCGCTGGCACTGCTGC
TGCACGCTGCACGGCCTGGATCCATGGGAGTGCAGGTGGAAACCATCTCCCCAGGAGACGGGCGCACCTT
CCCCAAGCGCGGCCAGACCTGCGTGGTGCACTACACCGGGATGCTTGAAGATGGAAAGAAATTTGATTCC
TCCCGGGACAGAAACAAGCCCTTTAAGTTTATGCTAGGCAAGCAGGAGGTGATCCGAGGCTGGGAAGAAG
GGGTTGCCCAGATGAGTGTGGGTCAGAGAGCCAAACTGACTATATCTCCAGATTATGCCTATGGTGCCAC
TGGGCACCCAGGCATCATCCCACCACATGCCACTCTCGTCTTCGATGTGGAGCTTCTAAAACTGGAAGGC
GCCGGGACAGGAGGGTCTGGGGGTGGCACTGGCGGATCTGGAGGAGACTACAAGGACGATGACGACAACG
GCGGATCGGGGGGGTCTGGTGGTAGTGGCGGTTCGGGGGGAGGTACCGGTCTGGTCGTGGTTGCTGGAGT
CCTGTTTTGTTATGGCTTGCTAGTGACAGTGGCTCTTTGTGTTGAAAATTCCGGGTCAGGCGGTTCCGGC
AGCGGGGCGGGTAGCGGGTCCAGTGGGTCAGAAACACCCGGCACGAGTGAGTCAGCAACGCCAGAGAGTG
CTAGCGGTGCTTTGCACTTGGATCAAACGCCATCTCGCCAGCCTATTCCCAGTGAGGGTCTTCAGCTGCA
TTTACCGCAGGTTTTAGCTGACGCTGTCTCACGCCTGGTCCTGGGTAAGTTTGGTGACCTGACCGACAAC
TTCTCCTCCCCTCACGCTCGCAGAAAAGTGCTGGCTGGAGTCGTCATGACAACAGGCACAGATGTTAAAG
ATGCCAAGGTGATAAGTGTTTCTACAGGAACAAAATGTATTAATGGTGAATACATGAGTGATCGTGGCCT
TGCATTAAATGACTGCCATGCAGAAATAATATCTCGGAGATCCTTGCTCAGATTTCTTTATACACAACTT
GAGCTTTACTTAAATAACAAAGATGATCAAAAAAGATCCATCTTTCAGAAATCAGAGCGAGGGGGGTTTA
GGCTGAAGGAGAATGTCCAGTTTCATCTGTACATCAGCACCTCTCCCTGTGGAGATGCCAGAATCTTCTC
ACCACATGAGCCAATCCTGGAAGAACCAGCAGATAGACACCCAAATCGTAAAGCAAGAGGACAGCTACGG
ACCAAAATAGAGTCTGGTCAGGGGACGATTCCAGTGCGCTCCAATGCGAGCATCCAAGCGTGGGACGGGG
TGCTGCAAGGGGAGCGGCTGCTCACCATGTCCTGCAGTGACAAGATTGCACGCTGGAACGTGGTGGGCAT
CCAGGGATCCCTGCTCAGCATTTTCGTGGAGCCCATTTACTTCTCGAGCATCATCCTGGGCAGCCTTTAC
CACGGGGACCACCTTTCCAGGGCCATGTACCAGCGGATCTCCAACATAGAGGACCTGCCACCTCTCTACA
CCCTCAACAAGCCTTTGCTCAGTGGCATCAGCAATGCAGAAGCACGGCAGCCAGGGAAGGCCCCCAACTT
CAGTGTCAACTGGACGGTAGGCGACTCCGCTATTGAGGTCATCAACGCCACGACTGGGAAGGATGAGCTG
GGCCGCGCGTCCCGCCTGTGTAAGCACGCGTTGTACTGTCGCTGGATGCGTGTGCACGGCAAGGTTCCCT
CCCACTTACTACGCTCCAAGATTACCAAACCCAACGTGTACCATGAGTCCAAGCTGGCGGCAAAGGAGTA
CCAGGCCGCCAAGGCGCGTCTGTTCACAGCCTTCATCAAGGCGGGGCTGGGGGCCTGGGTGGAGAAGCCC
ACCGAGCAGGACCAGTTCTCACTCACGCCCTGATAGCCCCTCTCCCTCCCCCCCCCCTAACGTTACTGGC
CGAAGCCGCTTGGAATAAGGCCGGTGTGCGTTTGTCTATATGTTATTTTCCACCATATTGCCGTCTTTTG
GCAATGTGAGGGCCCGGAAACCTGGCCCTGTCTTCTTGACGAGCATTCCTAGGGGTCTTTCCCCTCTCGC
CAAAGGAATGCAAGGTCTGTTGAATGTCGTGAAGGAAGCAGTTCCTCTGGAAGCTTCTTGAAGACAAACA
ACGTCTGTAGCGACCCTTTGCAGGCAGCGGAACCCCCCACCTGGCGACAGGTGCCTCTGCGGCCAAAAGC
CACGTGTATAAGATACACCTGCAAAGGCGGCACAACCCCAGTGCCACGTTGTGAGTTGGATAGTTGTGGA
AAGAGTCAAATGGCTCTCCTCAAGCGTATTCAACAAGGGGCTGAAGGATGCCCAGAAGGTACCCCATTGT
ATGGGATCTGATCTGGGGCCTCGGTACACATGCTTTACATGTGTTTAGTCGAGGTTAAAAAAACGTCTAG
GCCCCCCGAACCACGGGGACGTGGTTTTCCTTTGAAAAACACGATGATAATATGGCCACAACCATGACCG
AGTACAAGCCCACGGTGCGCCTCGCCACCCGCGACGACGTCCCCAGGGCCGTACGCACCCTCGCCGCCGC
GTTCGCCGACTACCCCGCCACGCGCCACACCGTCGATCCGGACCGCCACATCGAGCGGGTCACCGAGCTG
CAAGAACTCTTCCTCACGCGCGTCGGGCTCGACATCGGCAAGGTGTGGGTCGCGGACGACGGCGCCGCCG
TGGCGGTCTGGACCACGCCGGAGAGCGTCGAAGCGGGGGCGGTGTTCGCCGAGATCGGCCCGCGCATGGC
CGAGTTGAGCGGTTCCCGGCTGGCCGCGCAGCAACAGATGGAAGGCCTCCTGGCGCCGCACCGGCCCAAG
GAGCCCGCGTGGTTCCTGGCCACCGTCGGAGTCTCGCCCGACCACCAGGGCAAGGGTCTGGGCAGCGCCG
TCGTGCTCCCCGGAGTGGAGGCGGCCGAGCGCGCCGGGGTGCCCGCCTTCCTGGAGACCTCCGCGCCCCG
CAACCTCCCCTTCTACGAGCGGCTCGGCTTCACCGTCACCGCCGACGTCGAGGTGCCCGAAGGACCGCGC
ACCTGGTGCATGACCCGCAAGCCCGGTGCCGCCACGAACTTCTCTCTGTTAAAGCAAGCAGGTGACGTGG
AAGAAAACCCCGGTCCCGGATCCATGGTGTCTAAGGGCGAAGAGCTGATTAAGGAGAACATGCACATGAA
GCTGTACATGGAGGGCACCGTGGACAACCATCACTTCAAGTGCACATCCGAGGGCGAAGGCAAGCCCTAC
GAGGGCACCCAGACCATGAGAATCAAGGTGGTCGAGGGCGGCCCTCTCCCCTTCGCCTTCGACATCCTGG
CTACTAGCTTCCTCTACGGCAGCAAGACCTTCATCAACCACACCCAGGGCATCCCCGACTTCTTCAAGCA
GTCCTTCCCTGAGGGCTTCACATGGGAGAGAGTCACCACATACGAGGACGGGGGCGTGCTGACCGCTACC
CAGGACACCAGCCTCCAGGACGGCTGCCTCATCTACAACGTCAAGATCAGAGGGGTGAACTTCACATCCA
ACGGCCCTGTGATGCAGAAGAAAACACTCGGCTGGGAGGCCTTCACCGAAACGCTGTACCCCGCTGACGG
CGGCCTGGAAGGCAGAAACGACATGGCCCTGAAGCTCGTGGGCGGGAGCCATCTGATCGCAAACGCCAAG
ACCACATATAGATCCAAGAAACCCGCTAAGAACCTCAAGATGCCTGGCGTCTACTATGTGGACTACAGAC
TGGAAAGAATCAAGGAGGCCAACAACGAAACCTACGTCGAGCAGCACGAGGTGGCAGTGGCCAGATACTG
CGACCTCCCTAGCAAACTGGGGCACAAACTTAATTAAGAATTCCTCGAGCTAGAGCTCGCTGATCAGCCT
CGACTGTGCCTTCTAGTTGCCAGCCATCTGTTGTTTGCCCCTCCCCCGTGCCTTCCTTGACCCTGGAAGG
TGCCACTCCCACTGTCCTTTCCTAATAAAATGAGGAAATTGCATCGCATTGTCTGAGTAGGTGTCATTCT
ATTCTGGGGGGTGGGGTGGGGCAGGACAGCAAGGGGGAGGATTGGGAAGACAATAGCAGGCATGCTGGGG
ACGACGTCAGGTGGCACTTTTCGATATCTATAACAAGAAAATATATATATAATAAGTTATCACGTAAGTA
GAACATGAAATAACAATATAATTATCGTATGAGTTAAATCTTAAAAGTCACGTAAAAGATAATCATGCGT
CATTTTGACTCACGCGGTCGTTATAGTTCAAAATCAGTGACACTTACCGCATTGACAAGCACGCCTCACG
GGAGCTCCAAGCGGCGACTGAGATGTCCTAAATGCACAGCGACGGATTCGCGCTATTTAGAAAGAGAGAG
CAATATTTCAAGAATGCATGCGTCAATTTTACGCAGACTATCTTTCTAGGGTTAATCTAGCTGCATCAGG
ATCATATCGTCGGGTCTTTTTTCCGGCTCAGTCATCGCCCAAGCTGGCGCTATCTGGGCATCGGGGAGGA
AGAAGCCCGTGCCTTTTCCCGCGAGGTTGAAGCGGCATGGAAAGAGTTTGCCGAGGATGACTGCTGCTGC
ATTGACGTTGAGCGAAAACGCACGTTTACCATGATGATTCGGGAAGGTGTGGCCATGCACGCCTTTAACG
GTGAACTGTTCGTTCAGGCCACCTGGGATACCAGTTCGTCGCGGCTTTTCCGGACACAGTTCCGGATGGT
CAGCCCGAAGCGCATCAGCAACCCGAACAATACCGGCGACAGCCGGAACTGCCGTGCCGGTGTGCAGATT
AATGACAGCGGTGCGGCGCTGGGATATTACGTCAGCGAGGACGGGTATCCTGGCTGGATGCCGCAGAAAT
GGACATGGATACCCCGTGAGTTACCCGGCGGGCGCGCTTGGCGTAATCATGGTCATAGCTGTTTCCTGTG
TGAAATTGTTATCCGCTCACAATTCCACACAACATACGAGCCGGAAGCATAAAGTGTAAAGCCTGGGGTG
CCTAATGAGTGAGCTAACTCACATTAATTGCGTTGCGCTCACTGCCCGCTTTCCAGTCGGGAAACCTGTC
GTGCCAGCTGCATTAATGAATCGGCCAACGCGCGGGGAGAGGCGGTTTGCGTATTGGGCGCTCTTCCGCT
TCCTCGCTCACTGACTCGCTGCGCTCGGTCGTTCGGCTGCGGCGAGCGGTATCAGCTCACTCAAAGGCGG
TAATACGGTTATCCACAGAATCAGGGGATAACGCAGGAAAGAACATGTGAGCAAAAGGCCAGCAAAAGGC
CAGGAACCGTAAAAAGGCCGCGTTGCTGGCGTTTTTCCATAGGCTCCGCCCCCCTGACGAGCATCACAAA
AATCGACGCTCAAGTCAGAGGTGGCGAAACCCGACAGGACTATAAAGATACCAGGCGTTTCCCCCTGGAA
GCTCCCTCGTGCGCTCTCCTGTTCCGACCCTGCCGCTTACCGGATACCTGTCCGCCTTTCTCCCTTCGGG
AAGCGTGGCGCTTTCTCATAGCTCACGCTGTAGGTATCTCAGTTCGGTGTAGGTCGTTCGCTCCAAGCTG
GGCTGTGTGCACGAACCCCCCGTTCAGCCCGACCGCTGCGCCTTATCCGGTAACTATCGTCTTGAGTCCA
ACCCGGTAAGACACGACTTATCGCCACTGGCAGCAGCCACTGGTAACAGGATTAGCAGAGCGAGGTATGT
AGGCGGTGCTACAGAGTTCTTGAAGTGGTGGCCTAACTACGGCTACACTAGAAGGACAGTATTTGGTATC
TGCGCTCTGCTGAAGCCAGTTACCTTCGGAAAAAGAGTTGGTAGCTCTTGATCCGGCAAACAAACCACCG
CTGGTAGCGGTGGTTTTTTTGTTTGCAAGCAGCAGATTACGCGCAGAAAAAAAGGATCTCAA
Features (pLannotate 1.2.2; 23 found; start..end, strand, type, name):
    171..1031    -  CDS            AmpR: β-lactamase; bla; confers resistance to ampicillin, carbenicillin, and related antibiotics
   1032..1136    -  promoter       AmpR promoter: bla
   1189..1617    -  rep_origin     f1 ori (sequence partly withheld): f1 bacteriophage origin of replication; arrow indicates direction of (+) strand synthesis
   1622..1777    -  CDS            lacZα (fragment): LacZα fragment of β-galactosidase; lacZ fragment
   1779..1898    +  CDS            B (fragment): PORTL_LAMBD - Experimental evidence at protein level: Swiss-Prot protein existence level 1. Forms the portal vertex of the capsid (PubMed:6228056, PubMed:6232391). This portal plays critical roles in head assembly, genome packaging, neck/tail attachment, and genome ejection (Probable). The portal protein multimerizes as a single ring-shaped homododecamer arranged around a central channel (PubMed:6232391). Binds to the terminase subunits to form the packaging machine (PubMed:7799432). From Escherichia phage lambda (Bacteriophage lambda).
   2569..2780    +  promoter       EF-1α core promoter: core promoter for human elongation factor EF-1α
   2781..2889    +  intron         EF-1α intron A (fragment): intron upstream of the start codon of human EF-1α
   3515..3718    +  intron         EF-1α intron A: truncated intron upstream of the start codon of human EF-1α
   3742..3804    +  CDS            CD8A (fragment): CD8A_HUMAN - Also known as MAL. Experimental evidence at protein level: Swiss-Prot protein existence level 1. Integral membrane glycoprotein that plays an essential role in the immune response and serves multiple functions in responses against both external and internal offenses. In T-cells, functions primarily as a coreceptor for MHC class I molecule:peptide complex. The antigens presented by class I peptides are derived from cytosolic proteins while class II derived from extracellular proteins. Interacts simultaneously with the T-cell receptor (TCR) and the MHC class I proteins presented by
   3811..4134    +  CDS            FKBP1A: FKB1A_HUMAN - Also known as FKBP1, FKBP12. Experimental evidence at protein level: Swiss-Prot protein existence level 1. Keeps in an inactive conformation TGFBR1, the TGF-beta type I serine/threonine kinase receptor, preventing TGF-beta receptor activation in absence of ligand. Recruits SMAD7 to ACVR1B which prevents the association of SMAD2 and SMAD3 with the activin receptor complex, thereby blocking the activin signal. May modulate the RYR1 calcium channel activity. PPIases accelerate the folding of proteins. It catalyzes the cis-trans isomerization of proline imidic peptide bonds in oligop
   4258..4320    +  CDS            Cd28 (fragment): CD28_MOUSE - Experimental evidence at protein level: Swiss-Prot protein existence level 1. Involved in T-cell activation, the induction of cell proliferation and cytokine production and promotion of T-cell survival. Enhances the production of IL4 and IL10 in T-cells in conjunction with TCR/CD3 ligation and CD40L costimulation. From Mus musculus (Mouse).
   4429..5637    +  CDS            Adarb1 (fragment): RED1_RAT - Also known as Red1. Experimental evidence at protein level: Swiss-Prot protein existence level 1. Catalyzes the hydrolytic deamination of adenosine to inosine in double-stranded RNA (dsRNA) referred to as A-to-I RNA editing. This may affect gene expression and function in a number of ways that include mRNA translation by changing codons and hence the amino acid sequence of proteins; pre-mRNA splicing by altering splice site recognition sequences; RNA stability by changing sequences involved in nuclease recognition; genetic stability in the case of RNA virus genomes by changing seque
   5644..6230    +  misc_feature   IRES2: internal ribosome entry site (IRES) of the encephalomyocarditis virus (EMCV)
   6231..6827    +  CDS            PuroR (fragment): puromycin N-acetyltransferase; pac from Streptomyces; confers resistance to puromycin
   6828..6883    +  CDS            P2A (fragment): 2A peptide from porcine teschovirus-1 polyprotein Eukaryotic ribosomes fail to insert a peptide bond between the Gly and Pro residues, yielding separate polypeptides.
   6891..7601    +  CDS            mTagBFP2: mTagBFP2 is a basic (constitutively fluorescent) blue fluorescent protein published in 2011, derived from Entacmaea quadricolor. It is reported to be a very rapidly-maturing monomer with very low acid sensitivity.
   7641..7848    +  polyA_signal   bGH poly(A) signal: bovine growth hormone polyadenylation signal
   8188..8655    +  CDS            B (fragment): PORTL_LAMBD - Experimental evidence at protein level: Swiss-Prot protein existence level 1. Forms the portal vertex of the capsid (PubMed:6228056, PubMed:6232391). This portal plays critical roles in head assembly, genome packaging, neck/tail attachment, and genome ejection (Probable). The portal protein multimerizes as a single ring-shaped homododecamer arranged around a central channel (PubMed:6232391). Binds to the terminase subunits to form the packaging machine (PubMed:7799432). From Escherichia phage lambda (Bacteriophage lambda).
   8693..8709    -  protein_bind   lac operator: The lac repressor binds to the lac operator to inhibit transcription in E. coli. This inhibition can be relieved by adding lactose or isopropyl-β-D-thiogalactopyranoside (IPTG). lac repressor encoded by lacI
   8717..8747    -  promoter       lac promoter: promoter for the E. coli lac operon
   8762..8783    -  protein_bind   CAP binding site: CAP binding activates transcription in the presence of cAMP. E. coli catabolite activator protein
   8796..8888    -  CDS            lacI (fragment): lac repressor; lacI; The lac repressor binds to the lac operator to inhibit transcription in E. coli. This inhibition can be relieved by adding lactose or isopropyl-β-D-thiogalactopyranoside (IPTG).
   9071..9659    -  rep_origin     ori: high-copy-number ColE1/pMB1/pBR322/pUC origin of replication
