>Addgene plasmid #233442 | LSM0251 (PB)EF1a-FKBP-tm-ADAR2ddIRESv0-PuroR-P2A-BFP | addgene full sequence | sequence record 467443 | Addgene NGS Result
GAAGATCCTTTGATCTTTTCTACGGGGTCTGACGCTCAGTGGAACGAAAACTCACGTTAAGGGATTTTGG
TCATGAGATTATCAAAAAGGATCTTCACCTAGATCCTTTTAAATTAAAAATGAAGTTTTAAATCAATCTA
AAGTATATATGAGTAAACTTGGTCTGACAGTTACCAATGCTTAATCAGTGAGGCACCTATCTCAGCGATC
TGTCTATTTCGTTCATCCATAGTTGCCTGACTCCCCGTCGTGTAGATAACTACGATACGGGAGGGCTTAC
CATCTGGCCCCAGTGCTGCAATGATACCGCGAGACCCACGCTCACCGGCTCCAGATTTATCAGCAATAAA
CCAGCCAGCCGGAAGGGCCGAGCGCAGAAGTGGTCCTGCAACTTTATCCGCCTCCATCCAGTCTATTAAT
TGTTGCCGGGAAGCTAGAGTAAGTAGTTCGCCAGTTAATAGTTTGCGCAACGTTGTTGCCATTGCTACAG
GCATCGTGGTGTCACGCTCGTCGTTTGGTATGGCTTCATTCAGCTCCGGTTCCCAACGATCAAGGCGAGT
TACATGATCCCCCATGTTGTGCAAAAAAGCGGTTAGCTCCTTCGGTCCTCCGATCGTTGTCAGAAGTAAG
TTGGCCGCAGTGTTATCACTCATGGTTATGGCAGCACTGCATAATTCTCTTACTGTCATGCCATCCGTAA
GATGCTTTTCTGTGACTGGTGAGTACTCAACCAAGTCATTCTGAGAATAGTGTATGCGGCGACCGAGTTG
CTCTTGCCCGGCGTCAATACGGGATAATACCGCGCCACATAGCAGAACTTTAAAAGTGCTCATCATTGGA
AAACGTTCTTCGGGGCGAAAACTCTCAAGGATCTTACCGCTGTTGAGATCCAGTTCGATGTAACCCACTC
GTGCACCCAACTGATCTTCAGCATCTTTTACTTTCACCAGCGTTTCTGGGTGAGCAAAAACAGGAAGGCA
AAATGCCGCAAAAAAGGGAATAAGGGCGACACGGAAATGTTGAATACTCATACTCTTCCTTTTTCAATAT
TATTGAAGCATTTATCAGGGTTATTGTCTCATGAGCGGATACATATTTGAATGTATTTAGAAAAATAAAC
AAATAGGGGTTCCGCGCACATTTCCCCGAAAAGTGCCACCTAAATTGTAAGCGTTAATATTTTGTTAAAA
TTCGCGTTAAATTTTTGTTAAATCAGCTCATTTTTTAACCAATAGGCCGAAATCGGCAAAATCCCTTATA
AATCAAAAGAATAGACCGAGATAGGGT
[37 nt withheld, positions 1288-1324]
AAAGAACGTGGACTCCAACGTCAAAGG
[49 nt withheld, positions 1352-1400]
T
[91 nt withheld, positions 1402-1492]
G
[124 nt withheld, positions 1494-1617]
CCCATTCGCCATTCAGGCTGCGCAACTGTTGGGAAGGGCGATCGGTGCGGGCCTCTTCGCTATTACGCCA
GCTGGCGAAAGGGGGATGTGCTGCAAGGCGATTAAGTTGGGTAACGCCAGGGTTTTCCCAGTCACGACGT
TGTAAAACGACGGCCAGTGAGCGCGCCTCGTTCATTCACGTTTTTGAACCCGTGGAGGACGGGCAGACTC
GCGGTGCAAATGTGTTTTACAGCGTGATGGAGCAGATGAAGATGCTCGACACGCTGCAGAACACGCAGCT
AGATTAACCCTAGAAAGATAATCATATTGTGACGTACGTTAAAGATAATCATGTGTAAAATTGACGCATG
TGTTTTATCGGTCTGTATATCGAGGTTTATTTATTAATTTGAATAGATATTAAGTTTTATTATATTTACA
CTTACATACTAATAATAAATTCAACAAACAATTTATTTATGTTTATTTATTTATTAAAAAAAACAAAAAC
TCAAAATTTCTTCTATAAAGTAACAAAACTTTTATGAGGGACAGCCCCCCCCCAAAGCCCCCAGGGATGT
AATTACGTCCCTCCCCCGCTAGGGGGCAGCAGCGAGCCGCCCGGGGCTCCGCTCCGGTCCGGCGCTCCCC
CCGCATCCCCGAGCCGGCAGCGTGCGGGGACAGCCCGGGCACGGGGAAGGTGGCACGGGATCGCTTTCCT
CTGAACGCTTCTCGCTGCTCTTTGAGCCTGCAGACACCTGGGGGGATACGGGGAAAAGGCCTCCACGGCC
ACTAGTTTCGCACGATTGCACCTTGGGAGCCTTAACCGCTTTTGAATGTCCGTCTTAGTTAATCCCTAAT
TGAACGCTCCAAAAGGTGACTTCCAATAGGGATTTATTCCTTTTAAAATTAACGGCATAATCGTGCCGCC
GAATGCAACCTCGATCGAGCCGGGCTCCGGTGCCCGTCAGTGGGCAGAGCGCACATCGCCCACAGTCCCC
GAGAAGTTGGGGGGAGGGGTCGGCAATTGAACCGGTGCCTAGAGAAGGTGGCGCGGGGTAAACTGGGAAA
GTGATGTCGTGTACTGGCTCCGCCTTTTTCCCGAGGGTGGGGGAGAACCGTATATAAGTGCAGTAGTCGC
CGTGAACGTTCTTTTTCGCAACGGGTTTGCCGCCAGAACACAGGTAAGTGCCGTGTGTGGTTCCCGCGGG
CCTGGCCTCTTTACGGGTTATGGCCCTTGCGTGCCTTGAATTACTTCCACCTGGCTGCAGTACGTGATTC
TTGATCCCGAGCTTCGGGTTGGAAGTGGGTGGGAGAGTTCGAGGCCTTGCGCTTAAGGAGCCCCTTCGCC
TCGTGCTTGAGTTGAGGCCTGGCCTGGGCGCTGGGGCCGCCGCGTGCGAATCTGGTGGCACCTTCGCGCC
TGTCTCGCTGCTTTCGATAAGTCTCTAGCCATTTAAAATTTTTGATGACCTGCTGCGACGCTTTTTTTCT
GGCAAGATAGTCTTGTAAATGCGGGCCAAGATCTGCACACTGGTATTTCGGTTTTTGGGGCCGCGGGCGG
CGACGGGGCCCGTGCGTCCCAGCGCACATGTTCGGCGAGGCGGGGCCTGCGAGCGCGGCCACCGAGAATC
GGACGGGGGTAGTCTCAAGCTGGCCGGCCTGCTCTGGTGCCTGGCCTCGCGCCGCCGTGTATCGCCCCGC
CCTGGGCGGCAAGGCTGGCCCGGTCGGCACCAGTTGCGTGAGCGGAAAGATGGCCGCTTCCCGGCCCTGC
TGCAGGGAGCTCAAAATGGAGGACGCGGCGCTCGGGAGAGCGGGCGGGTGAGTCACCCACACAAAGGAAA
AGGGCCTTTCCGTCCTCAGCCGTCGCTTCATGTGACTCCACGGAGTACCGGGCGCCGTCCAGGCACCTCG
ATTAGTTCTCGAGCTTTTGGAGTACGTCGTCTTTAGGTTGGGGGGAGGGGTTTTATGCGATGGAGTTTCC
CCACACTGAGTGGGTGGAGACTGAAGTTAGGCCAGCTTGGCACTTGATGTAATTCTCCTTGGAATTTGCC
CTTTTTGAGTTTGGATCTTGGTTCATTCTCAAGCCTCAGACAGTGGTTCAAAGTTTTTTTCTTCCATTTC
AGGTGTCGTGAATCTAGAAGCCACCATGGCGCTCCCTGTCACCGCACTGCTTCTTCCGCTGGCACTGCTG
CTGCACGCTGCACGGCCTGGATCCATGGGAGTGCAGGTGGAAACCATCTCCCCAGGAGACGGGCGCACCT
TCCCCAAGCGCGGCCAGACCTGCGTGGTGCACTACACCGGGATGCTTGAAGATGGAAAGAAATTTGATTC
CTCCCGGGACAGAAACAAGCCCTTTAAGTTTATGCTAGGCAAGCAGGAGGTGATCCGAGGCTGGGAAGAA
GGGGTTGCCCAGATGAGTGTGGGTCAGAGAGCCAAACTGACTATATCTCCAGATTATGCCTATGGTGCCA
CTGGGCACCCAGGCATCATCCCACCACATGCCACTCTCGTCTTCGATGTGGAGCTTCTAAAACTGGAAGG
CGCCGGGACAGGAGGGTCTGGGGGTGGCACTGGCGGATCTGGAGGAGACTACAAGGACGATGACGACAAC
GGCGGATCGGGGGGGTCTGGTGGTAGTGGCGGTTCGGGGGGAGGTACCGGTCTGGTCGTGGTTGCTGGAG
TCCTGTTTTGTTATGGCTTGCTAGTGACAGTGGCTCTTTGTGTTGAAAATTCCGGGTCAGGCGGTTCCGG
CAGCGGGGCGGGTAGCGGGTCCAGTGGGTCAGAAACACCCGGCACGAGTGAGTCAGCAACGCCAGAGAGT
GCTAGCGGTGCTTTGCACTTGGATCAAACGCCATCTCGCCAGCCTATTCCCAGTGAGGGTCTTCAGCTGC
ATTTACCGCAGGTTTTAGCTGACGCTGTCTCACGCCTGGTCCTGGGTAAGTTTGGTGACCTGACCGACAA
CTTCTCCTCCCCTCACGCTCGCAGAAAAGTGCTGGCTGGAGTCGTCATGACAACAGGCACAGATGTTAAA
GATGCCAAGGTGATAAGTGTTTCTACAGGAACAAAATGTATTAATGGTGAATACATGAGTGATCGTGGCC
TTGCATTAAATGACTGCCATGCAGAAATAATATCTCGGAGATCCTTGCTCAGATTTCTTTATACACAACT
TGAGCTTTACTTAAATAACAAAGATGATCAAAAAAGATCCATCTTTCAGAAATCAGAGCGAGGGGGGTTT
AGGCTGAAGGAGAATGTCCAGTTTCATCTGTACATCAGCACCTCTCCCTGTGGAGATGCCAGAATCTTCT
CACCACATGAGCCAATCCTGGAAGAACCAGCAGATAGACACCCAAATCGTAAAGCAAGAGGACAGCTACG
GACCAAAATAGAGTCTGGTCAGGGGACGATTCCAGTGCGCTCCAATGCGAGCATCCAAGCGTGGGACGGG
GTGCTGCAAGGGGAGCGGCTGCTCACCATGTCCTGCAGTGACAAGATTGCACGCTGGAACGTGGTGGGCA
TCCAGGGATCCCTGCTCAGCATTTTCGTGGAGCCCATTTACTTCTCGAGCATCATCCTGGGCAGCCTTTA
CCACGGGGACCACCTTTCCAGGGCCATGTACCAGCGGATCTCCAACATAGAGGACCTGCCACCTCTCTAC
ACCCTCAACAAGCCTTTGCTCAGTGGCATCAGCAATGCAGAAGCACGGCAGCCAGGGAAGGCCCCCAACT
TCAGTGTCAACTGGACGGTAGGCGACTCCGCTATTGAGGTCATCAACGCCACGACTGGGAAGGATGAGCT
GGGCCGCGCGTCCCGCCTGTGTAAGCACGCGTTGTACTGTCGCTGGATGCGTGTGCACGGCAAGGTTCCC
TCCCACTTACTACGCTCCAAGATTACCAAACCCAACGTGTACCATGAGTCCAAGCTGGCGGCAAAGGAGT
ACCAGGCCGCCAAGGCGCGTCTGTTCACAGCCTTCATCAAGGCGGGGCTGGGGGCCTGGGTGGAGAAGCC
CACCGAGCAGGACCAGTTCTCACTCACGCCCTGATAGCCCCTCTCCCTCCCCCCCCCCTAACGTTACTGG
CCGAAGCCGCTTGGAATAAGGCCGGTGTGCGTTTGTCTATATGTTATTTTCCACCATATTGCCGTCTTTT
GGCAATGTGAGGGCCCGGAAACCTGGCCCTGTCTTCTTGACGAGCATTCCTAGGGGTCTTTCCCCTCTCG
CCAAAGGAATGCAAGGTCTGTTGAATGTCGTGAAGGAAGCAGTTCCTCTGGAAGCTTCTTGAAGACAAAC
AACGTCTGTAGCGACCCTTTGCAGGCAGCGGAACCCCCCACCTGGCGACAGGTGCCTCTGCGGCCAAAAG
CCACGTGTATAAGATACACCTGCAAAGGCGGCACAACCCCAGTGCCACGTTGTGAGTTGGATAGTTGTGG
AAAGAGTCAAATGGCTCTCCTCAAGCGTATTCAACAAGGGGCTGAAGGATGCCCAGAAGGTACCCCATTG
TATGGGATCTGATCTGGGGCCTCGGTACACATGCTTTACATGTGTTTAGTCGAGGTTAAAAAAACGTCTA
GGCCCCCCGAACCACGGGGACGTGGTTTTCCTTTGAAAAACACGATGATAATATGGCCACAACCATGACC
GAGTACAAGCCCACGGTGCGCCTCGCCACCCGCGACGACGTCCCCAGGGCCGTACGCACCCTCGCCGCCG
CGTTCGCCGACTACCCCGCCACGCGCCACACCGTCGATCCGGACCGCCACATCGAGCGGGTCACCGAGCT
GCAAGAACTCTTCCTCACGCGCGTCGGGCTCGACATCGGCAAGGTGTGGGTCGCGGACGACGGCGCCGCC
GTGGCGGTCTGGACCACGCCGGAGAGCGTCGAAGCGGGGGCGGTGTTCGCCGAGATCGGCCCGCGCATGG
CCGAGTTGAGCGGTTCCCGGCTGGCCGCGCAGCAACAGATGGAAGGCCTCCTGGCGCCGCACCGGCCCAA
GGAGCCCGCGTGGTTCCTGGCCACCGTCGGAGTCTCGCCCGACCACCAGGGCAAGGGTCTGGGCAGCGCC
GTCGTGCTCCCCGGAGTGGAGGCGGCCGAGCGCGCCGGGGTGCCCGCCTTCCTGGAGACCTCCGCGCCCC
GCAACCTCCCCTTCTACGAGCGGCTCGGCTTCACCGTCACCGCCGACGTCGAGGTGCCCGAAGGACCGCG
CACCTGGTGCATGACCCGCAAGCCCGGTGCCGCCACGAACTTCTCTCTGTTAAAGCAAGCAGGTGACGTG
GAAGAAAACCCCGGTCCCGGATCCATGGTGTCTAAGGGCGAAGAGCTGATTAAGGAGAACATGCACATGA
AGCTGTACATGGAGGGCACCGTGGACAACCATCACTTCAAGTGCACATCCGAGGGCGAAGGCAAGCCCTA
CGAGGGCACCCAGACCATGAGAATCAAGGTGGTCGAGGGCGGCCCTCTCCCCTTCGCCTTCGACATCCTG
GCTACTAGCTTCCTCTACGGCAGCAAGACCTTCATCAACCACACCCAGGGCATCCCCGACTTCTTCAAGC
AGTCCTTCCCTGAGGGCTTCACATGGGAGAGAGTCACCACATACGAGGACGGGGGCGTGCTGACCGCTAC
CCAGGACACCAGCCTCCAGGACGGCTGCCTCATCTACAACGTCAAGATCAGAGGGGTGAACTTCACATCC
AACGGCCCTGTGATGCAGAAGAAAACACTCGGCTGGGAGGCCTTCACCGAAACGCTGTACCCCGCTGACG
GCGGCCTGGAAGGCAGAAACGACATGGCCCTGAAGCTCGTGGGCGGGAGCCATCTGATCGCAAACGCCAA
GACCACATATAGATCCAAGAAACCCGCTAAGAACCTCAAGATGCCTGGCGTCTACTATGTGGACTACAGA
CTGGAAAGAATCAAGGAGGCCAACAACGAAACCTACGTCGAGCAGCACGAGGTGGCAGTGGCCAGATACT
GCGACCTCCCTAGCAAACTGGGGCACAAACTTAATTAAGAATTCCTCGAGCTAGAGCTCGCTGATCAGCC
TCGACTGTGCCTTCTAGTTGCCAGCCATCTGTTGTTTGCCCCTCCCCCGTGCCTTCCTTGACCCTGGAAG
GTGCCACTCCCACTGTCCTTTCCTAATAAAATGAGGAAATTGCATCGCATTGTCTGAGTAGGTGTCATTC
TATTCTGGGGGGTGGGGTGGGGCAGGACAGCAAGGGGGAGGATTGGGAAGACAATAGCAGGCATGCTGGG
GACGACGTCAGGTGGCACTTTTCGATATCTATAACAAGAAAATATATATATAATAAGTTATCACGTAAGT
AGAACATGAAATAACAATATAATTATCGTATGAGTTAAATCTTAAAAGTCACGTAAAAGATAATCATGCG
TCATTTTGACTCACGCGGTCGTTATAGTTCAAAATCAGTGACACTTACCGCATTGACAAGCACGCCTCAC
GGGAGCTCCAAGCGGCGACTGAGATGTCCTAAATGCACAGCGACGGATTCGCGCTATTTAGAAAGAGAGA
GCAATATTTCAAGAATGCATGCGTCAATTTTACGCAGACTATCTTTCTAGGGTTAATCTAGCTGCATCAG
GATCATATCGTCGGGTCTTTTTTCCGGCTCAGTCATCGCCCAAGCTGGCGCTATCTGGGCATCGGGGAGG
AAGAAGCCCGTGCCTTTTCCCGCGAGGTTGAAGCGGCATGGAAAGAGTTTGCCGAGGATGACTGCTGCTG
CATTGACGTTGAGCGAAAACGCACGTTTACCATGATGATTCGGGAAGGTGTGGCCATGCACGCCTTTAAC
GGTGAACTGTTCGTTCAGGCCACCTGGGATACCAGTTCGTCGCGGCTTTTCCGGACACAGTTCCGGATGG
TCAGCCCGAAGCGCATCAGCAACCCGAACAATACCGGCGACAGCCGGAACTGCCGTGCCGGTGTGCAGAT
TAATGACAGCGGTGCGGCGCTGGGATATTACGTCAGCGAGGACGGGTATCCTGGCTGGATGCCGCAGAAA
TGGACATGGATACCCCGTGAGTTACCCGGCGGGCGCGCTTGGCGTAATCATGGTCATAGCTGTTTCCTGT
GTGAAATTGTTATCCGCTCACAATTCCACACAACATACGAGCCGGAAGCATAAAGTGTAAAGCCTGGGGT
GCCTAATGAGTGAGCTAACTCACATTAATTGCGTTGCGCTCACTGCCCGCTTTCCAGTCGGGAAACCTGT
CGTGCCAGCTGCATTAATGAATCGGCCAACGCGCGGGGAGAGGCGGTTTGCGTATTGGGCGCTCTTCCGC
TTCCTCGCTCACTGACTCGCTGCGCTCGGTCGTTCGGCTGCGGCGAGCGGTATCAGCTCACTCAAAGGCG
GTAATACGGTTATCCACAGAATCAGGGGATAACGCAGGAAAGAACATGTGAGCAAAAGGCCAGCAAAAGG
CCAGGAACCGTAAAAAGGCCGCGTTGCTGGCGTTTTTCCATAGGCTCCGCCCCCCTGACGAGCATCACAA
AAATCGACGCTCAAGTCAGAGGTGGCGAAACCCGACAGGACTATAAAGATACCAGGCGTTTCCCCCTGGA
AGCTCCCTCGTGCGCTCTCCTGTTCCGACCCTGCCGCTTACCGGATACCTGTCCGCCTTTCTCCCTTCGG
GAAGCGTGGCGCTTTCTCATAGCTCACGCTGTAGGTATCTCAGTTCGGTGTAGGTCGTTCGCTCCAAGCT
GGGCTGTGTGCACGAACCCCCCGTTCAGCCCGACCGCTGCGCCTTATCCGGTAACTATCGTCTTGAGTCC
AACCCGGTAAGACACGACTTATCGCCACTGGCAGCAGCCACTGGTAACAGGATTAGCAGAGCGAGGTATG
TAGGCGGTGCTACAGAGTTCTTGAAGTGGTGGCCTAACTACGGCTACACTAGAAGAACAGTATTTGGTAT
CTGCGCTCTGCTGAAGCCAGTTACCTTCGGAAAAAGAGTTGGTAGCTCTTGATCCGGCAAACAAACCACC
GCTGGTAGCGGTGGTTTTTTTGTTTGCAAGCAGCAGATTACGCGCAGAAAAAAAGGATCTCAA
Features (pLannotate 1.2.2; 21 found; start..end, strand, type, name):
    171..1031    -  CDS            AmpR: β-lactamase; bla; confers resistance to ampicillin, carbenicillin, and related antibiotics
   1032..1136    -  promoter       AmpR promoter: bla
   1189..1617    -  rep_origin     f1 ori (sequence partly withheld): f1 bacteriophage origin of replication; arrow indicates direction of (+) strand synthesis
   1622..1777    -  CDS            lacZα (fragment): LacZα fragment of β-galactosidase; lacZ fragment
   1779..1898    +  CDS            B (fragment): PORTL_LAMBD - Experimental evidence at protein level: Swiss-Prot protein existence level 1. Forms the portal vertex of the capsid (PubMed:6228056, PubMed:6232391). This portal plays critical roles in head assembly, genome packaging, neck/tail attachment, and genome ejection (Probable). The portal protein multimerizes as a single ring-shaped homododecamer arranged around a central channel (PubMed:6232391). Binds to the terminase subunits to form the packaging machine (PubMed:7799432). From Escherichia phage lambda (Bacteriophage lambda).
   2550..3728    +  promoter       EF-1α promoter: strong constitutive promoter for human elongation factor EF-1α
   3743..3805    +  CDS            CD8A (fragment): CD8A_HUMAN - Also known as MAL. Experimental evidence at protein level: Swiss-Prot protein existence level 1. Integral membrane glycoprotein that plays an essential role in the immune response and serves multiple functions in responses against both external and internal offenses. In T-cells, functions primarily as a coreceptor for MHC class I molecule:peptide complex. The antigens presented by class I peptides are derived from cytosolic proteins while class II derived from extracellular proteins. Interacts simultaneously with the T-cell receptor (TCR) and the MHC class I proteins presented by
   3812..4135    +  CDS            FKBP1A: FKB1A_HUMAN - Also known as FKBP1, FKBP12. Experimental evidence at protein level: Swiss-Prot protein existence level 1. Keeps in an inactive conformation TGFBR1, the TGF-beta type I serine/threonine kinase receptor, preventing TGF-beta receptor activation in absence of ligand. Recruits SMAD7 to ACVR1B which prevents the association of SMAD2 and SMAD3 with the activin receptor complex, thereby blocking the activin signal. May modulate the RYR1 calcium channel activity. PPIases accelerate the folding of proteins. It catalyzes the cis-trans isomerization of proline imidic peptide bonds in oligop
   4259..4321    +  CDS            Cd28 (fragment): CD28_MOUSE - Experimental evidence at protein level: Swiss-Prot protein existence level 1. Involved in T-cell activation, the induction of cell proliferation and cytokine production and promotion of T-cell survival. Enhances the production of IL4 and IL10 in T-cells in conjunction with TCR/CD3 ligation and CD40L costimulation. From Mus musculus (Mouse).
   4430..5638    +  CDS            Adarb1 (fragment): RED1_RAT - Also known as Red1. Experimental evidence at protein level: Swiss-Prot protein existence level 1. Catalyzes the hydrolytic deamination of adenosine to inosine in double-stranded RNA (dsRNA) referred to as A-to-I RNA editing. This may affect gene expression and function in a number of ways that include mRNA translation by changing codons and hence the amino acid sequence of proteins; pre-mRNA splicing by altering splice site recognition sequences; RNA stability by changing sequences involved in nuclease recognition; genetic stability in the case of RNA virus genomes by changing seque
   5645..6231    +  misc_feature   IRES2: internal ribosome entry site (IRES) of the encephalomyocarditis virus (EMCV)
   6232..6828    +  CDS            PuroR (fragment): puromycin N-acetyltransferase; pac from Streptomyces; confers resistance to puromycin
   6829..6884    +  CDS            P2A (fragment): 2A peptide from porcine teschovirus-1 polyprotein Eukaryotic ribosomes fail to insert a peptide bond between the Gly and Pro residues, yielding separate polypeptides.
   6892..7602    +  CDS            mTagBFP2: mTagBFP2 is a basic (constitutively fluorescent) blue fluorescent protein published in 2011, derived from Entacmaea quadricolor. It is reported to be a very rapidly-maturing monomer with very low acid sensitivity.
   7642..7849    +  polyA_signal   bGH poly(A) signal: bovine growth hormone polyadenylation signal
   8189..8656    +  CDS            B (fragment): PORTL_LAMBD - Experimental evidence at protein level: Swiss-Prot protein existence level 1. Forms the portal vertex of the capsid (PubMed:6228056, PubMed:6232391). This portal plays critical roles in head assembly, genome packaging, neck/tail attachment, and genome ejection (Probable). The portal protein multimerizes as a single ring-shaped homododecamer arranged around a central channel (PubMed:6232391). Binds to the terminase subunits to form the packaging machine (PubMed:7799432). From Escherichia phage lambda (Bacteriophage lambda).
   8694..8710    -  protein_bind   lac operator: The lac repressor binds to the lac operator to inhibit transcription in E. coli. This inhibition can be relieved by adding lactose or isopropyl-β-D-thiogalactopyranoside (IPTG). lac repressor encoded by lacI
   8718..8748    -  promoter       lac promoter: promoter for the E. coli lac operon
   8763..8784    -  protein_bind   CAP binding site: CAP binding activates transcription in the presence of cAMP. E. coli catabolite activator protein
   8797..8889    -  CDS            lacI (fragment): lac repressor; lacI; The lac repressor binds to the lac operator to inhibit transcription in E. coli. This inhibition can be relieved by adding lactose or isopropyl-β-D-thiogalactopyranoside (IPTG).
   9072..9660    -  rep_origin     ori: high-copy-number ColE1/pMB1/pBR322/pUC origin of replication
