[The description below was written by a language model from this plasmid's Addgene catalogue record and pLannotate feature annotations shown in this document.]
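Description:
LSM0251 (PB)EF1a-FKBP-tm-ADAR2ddIRESv0-PuroR-P2A-BFP is a roughly 9.7 kb PiggyBac donor plasmid for mammalian expression. It is designed so that its cargo can be integrated into the host genome by a separately supplied PiggyBac transposase. It is propagated in E. coli through a ColE1/pUC-type origin with ampicillin selection (AmpR); the catalogue nevertheless lists it as low copy. An f1 origin and remnants of a lacZα/lac promoter cloning region are also present. The automated annotation does not call out the PiggyBac terminal repeats. It does detect short lambda phage-derived fragments on either side of the expression cassette, which are probably filler or backbone sequence rather than functional parts. The sequenced and depositor-supplied records differ by a single nucleotide in length and show the same layout.

The payload is a single EF-1α promoter-driven bicistronic transcript ending in a bGH polyadenylation signal. The first open reading frame is a synthetic membrane receptor. It begins with a short CD8A-derived segment at the N-terminus, consistent with a signal peptide, followed by FKBP12 (FKBP1A) as the ligand-binding domain. Next comes a CD28-derived segment that matches the "tm" transmembrane element in the name, and then the ADAR2 deaminase domain carrying the E488Q and T501A mutations. An EMCV-type IRES (designated "v0" by the depositor) then drives translation of puromycin N-acetyltransferase, which is joined through a P2A peptide to mTagBFP2. Integrated cells can therefore be selected with puromycin and tracked by blue fluorescence.

The stated purpose is overexpression of FKBP-TM-ADAR2dd, a component of the eLIDAR system, from work on post-transcriptional modular synthetic receptors. The record does not describe the partner components or the RNA-editing reporter used with it.
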