Addgene plasmid #233442: LSM0251 (PB)EF1a-FKBP-tm-ADAR2ddIRESv0-PuroR-P2A-BFP
Purpose: PiggyBac donor plasmid to overexpress FKBP-TM-ADAR2dd (eLIDAR)
Depositing lab: Xiaojing Gao. Depositing organization: Stanford University. Publication: Post-transcriptional modular synthetic receptors. Zhang X, Mille-Fragoso LS, Kaseniit KE, Lee AP, Zhang M, Call CC, Hu Y, Xie Y, Gao XJ. Nat Chem Biol. 2025 Mar 28. doi: 10.1038/s41589-025-01872-w. PubMed 40155716.
Backbone
  Vector backbone: PiggyBac vector
  Vector type: Mammalian Expression
  Selectable markers: Puromycin ; TagBFP
Growth in bacteria
  Bacterial resistance: Ampicillin, 100 μg/mL
  Growth temperature: 30°C
  Growth strain: NEB Stable
  Copy number: Low Copy
Gene/Insert
  Gene/Insert name: FKBP-tm-ADAR2ddIRESv0-PuroR-P2A-BFP
  Species: Synthetic
  Mutation: E488Q, T501A on ADAR2dd
  Promoter: EF1a
  Cloning method: Gibson Cloning
Terms and licenses: Academic/Nonprofit Terms; Industry Terms: Not Available to Industry
Depositor comments: https://benchling.com/s/seq-smWKsyIt03Z2FFOjYHDV?m=slm-WFfwcfOdqJsdnpzpg8Tg for annotated sequence file. Please visit https://doi.org/10.1101/2024.05.03.592453 for bioRxiv preprint.
How to cite: LSM0251 (PB)EF1a-FKBP-tm-ADAR2ddIRESv0-PuroR-P2A-BFP was a gift from Xiaojing Gao (Addgene plasmid # 233442 ; http://n2t.net/addgene:233442 ; RRID:Addgene_233442)
